>Addgene plasmid #29784 | PLKO-mcherry-luc-puro-miR-211 | addgene full sequence | sequence record 353423 | Addgene NGS Result
GAGGGCCTATTTCCCATGATTCCTTCATATTTGCATATACGATACAAGGCTGTTAGAGAGATAATTGGAA
TTAATTTGACTGTAAACACAAAGATATTAGTACAAAATACGTGACGTAGAAAGTAATAATTTCTTGGGTA
GTTTGCAGTTTTAAAATTATGTTTTAAAATGGACTATCATATGCTTACCGTAACTTGAAAGTATTTCGAT
TTCTTGGCTTTATATATCTTGTGGAAAGGACGAAACACCGGTCACCTGGCCATGTGACTTGTGGGCTTCC
CTTTGTCATCCTTCGCCTAGGGCTCTGAGCAGGGCAGGGACAGCAAAGGGGTGCTCAGTTGTCACTTCCC
ACAGCACGGAGTTTTTGAATTCTCGACCTCGAGACAAATGGCAGTATTCATCCACAATTTTAAAAGAAAA
GGGGGGATTGGGGGGTACAGTGCAGGGGAAAGAATAGTAGACATAATAGCAACAGACATACAAACTAAAG
AATTACAAAAACAAATTACAAAAATTCAAAATTTTCGGGTTTATTACAGGGACAGCAGAGATCCACTTTG
GCCGCGGCTCGAGGGGGTTGGGGTTGCGCCTTTTCCAAGGCAGCCCTGGGTTTGCGCAGGGACGCGGCTG
CTCTGGGCGTGGTTCCGGGAAACGCAGCGGCGCCGACCCTGGGTCTCGCACATTCTTCACGTCCGTTCGC
AGCGTCACCCGGATCTTCGCCGCTACCCTTGTGGGCCCCCCGGCGACGCTTCCTGCTCCGCCCCTAAGTC
GGGAAGGTTCCTTGCGGTTCGCGGCGTGCCGGACGTGACAAACGGAAGCCGCACGTCTCACTAGTACCCT
CGCAGACGGACAGCGCCAGGGAGCAATGGCAGCGCGCCGACCGCGATGGGCTGTGGCCAATAGCGGCTGC
TCAGCAGGGCGCGCCGAGAGCAGCGGCCGGGAAGGGGCGGTGCGGGAGGCGGGGTGTGGGGCGGTAGTGT
GGGCCCTGTTCCTGCCCGCGCGGTGTTCCGCATTCTGCAAGCCTCCGGAGCGCACGTCGGCAGTCGGCTC
CCTCGTTGACCGAATCACCGACCTCTCTCCCCAGGGGGATCCGCCACCATGGAAGATGCCAAGAACATCA
AGAAAGGCCCTGCCCCCTTCTACCCCCTGGAAGATGGCACAGCCGGCGAGCAGCTGCACAAGGCCATGAA
GAGATACGCCCTCGTCCCTGGAACAATCGCCTTCACCGACGCCCACATCGAGGTGGACATCACCTACGCC
GAGTACTTCGAGATGAGCGTGCGGCTGGCCGAGGCCATGAAACGCTACGGCCTGAACACCAACCACCGGA
TCGTGGTGTGCAGCGAGAACAGCCTGCAGTTCTTCATGCCCGTGCTGGGCGCCCTGTTCATCGGCGTGGC
CGTGGCCCCTGCCAACGACATCTACAACGAGCGGGAGCTGCTGAACAGCATGGGCATCAGCCAGCCCACC
GTGGTGTTCGTGAGCAAGAAGGGCCTGCAGAAAATCCTGAACGTGCAGAAGAAGCTGCCCATCATCCAGA
AAATCATCATCATGGACAGCAAGACCGACTACCAGGGCTTCCAGAGCATGTACACCTTCGTGACCAGCCA
CCTGCCCCCTGGCTTCAACGAGTACGACTTCGTGCCCGAGAGCTTCGACAGGGACAAGACCATCGCCCTG
ATCATGAACAGCAGCGGCAGCACCGGCCTGCCTAAAGGCGTGGCCCTGCCTCACCGGACCGCCTGCGTGC
GGTTCAGCCACGCCCGGGACCCCATCTTCGGCAACCAGATCATCCCCGACACCGCCATCCTGAGCGTGGT
GCCCTTCCACCACGGCTTCGGCATGTTCACCACCCTGGGCTACCTGATCTGCGGCTTCCGGGTGGTGCTG
ATGTATCGGTTCGAGGAAGAGCTGTTCCTGCGGAGCCTGCAGGACTACAAGATCCAGAGCGCCCTGCTGG
TGCCCACCCTGTTCAGCTTTTTCGCCAAGAGCACCCTGATCGACAAGTACGACCTGAGCAACCTGCACGA
GATCGCCAGCGGCGGAGCCCCCCTGAGCAAAGAAGTGGGCGAAGCCGTCGCCAAGCGGTTCCACCTGCCC
GGCATCCGGCAGGGCTATGGCCTGACCGAGACCACAAGCGCCATTCTGATCACCCCCGAGGGCGACGACA
AGCCTGGCGCCGTGGGCAAGGTGGTGCCTTTCTTCGAGGCCAAGGTGGTGGACCTGGACACCGGCAAGAC
CCTGGGCGTGAACCAGCGGGGCGAGCTGTGCGTGAGGGGCCCCATGATCATGAGCGGCTACGTGAACAAC
CCCGAGGCCACCAACGCCCTGATTGACAAGGACGGCTGGCTGCACAGCGGCGACATCGCCTACTGGGACG
AGGACGAGCACTTCTTCATCGTGGACCGGCTGAAGAGCCTGATCAAGTACAAGGGCTACCAGGTGGCCCC
AGCCGAGCTGGAAAGCATCCTGCTGCAGCACCCCAACATCTTCGACGCCGGGGTGGCCGGCCTGCCCGAC
GATGACGCCGGCGAGCTGCCTGCCGCCGTGGTGGTCCTCGAACATGGCAAAACCATGACCGAGAAAGAAA
TCGTGGACTACGTGGCCAGCCAGGTGACCACCGCCAAGAAGCTGAGAGGCGGCGTCGTGTTTGTGGACGA
GGTGCCCAAGGGCCTGACCGGCAAGCTGGACGCCCGGAAGATCCGGGAGATCCTGATTAAGGCCAAGAAG
GGCGGCAAGATCGCCGTGGGCTCCGGCCAGTGCACCAACTACGCCCTGCTGAAGCTGGCCGGCGACGTGG
AGAGCAACCCTGGCCCTTTCGAAATGGTGTCCAAGGGCGAAGAGGACAACATGGCCATCATCAAAGAGTT
TATGCGGTTCAAGGTGCACATGGAAGGCAGCGTGAACGGCCACGAGTTCGAGATCGAGGGCGAGGGCGAA
GGCAGGCCCTACGAGGGCACCCAGACCGCCAAGCTGAAGGTGACCAAGGGCGGACCTCTGCCCTTCGCCT
GGGACATCCTGAGCCCCCAGTTCATGTACGGCAGCAAGGCCTACGTGAAGCACCCCGCCGACATCCCCGA
CTACCTGAAGCTGTCCTTCCCCGAGGGCTTCAAGTGGGAGCGGGTGATGAACTTCGAGGACGGCGGGGTG
GTGACCGTGACCCAGGATAGCTCCCTGCAGGACGGCGAGTTCATCTACAAGGTGAAACTGCGGGGCACCA
ACTTCCCCAGCGACGGCCCCGTGATGCAGAAAAAGACAATGGGCTGGGAGGCCAGCAGCGAGCGGATGTA
CCCCGAGGATGGCGCCCTGAAGGGCGAGATCAAGCAGCGGCTGAAGCTGAAGGACGGCGGCCACTACGAC
GCCGAGGTGAAAACCACCTACAAGGCCAAAAAGCCCGTGCAGCTGCCTGGCGCCTACAACGTGAACATCA
AGCTGGATATCACCAGCCACAACGAGGACTACACCATCGTGGAGCAGTACGAGCGGGCCGAGGGCAGACA
CAGCACCGGCGGCATGGACGAGCTGTACAAGCTCAGCGGCAGCGGCGAGGGCAGAGGCAGCCTGCTGACC
TGCGGCGATGTGGAGGAAAACCCAGGCCCAATGACCGAGTACAAGCCTACCGTGAGGCTGGCCACCCGGG
ACGACGTGCCCAGAGCCGTGAGGACACTGGCCGCCGCCTTCGCCGACTACCCCGCCACCCGGCACACCGT
GGACCCCGACCGGCACATCGAGCGGGTGACCGAGCTGCAGGAACTGTTCCTGACCAGAGTGGGCCTGGAT
ATCGGCAAAGTGTGGGTGGCCGACGACGGAGCCGCCGTGGCCGTGTGGACCACCCCCGAGTCCGTGGAGG
CCGGAGCCGTGTTTGCCGAGATCGGCCCCAGGATGGCCGAGCTGTCCGGCAGCAGGCTGGCCGCCCAGCA
GCAGATGGAAGGCCTGCTGGCCCCTCACCGGCCCAAAGAGCCCGCCTGGTTCCTGGCCACCGTGGGCGTG
AGCCCCGACCACCAGGGCAAGGGCCTGGGCAGCGCCGTGGTGCTGCCAGGCGTGGAAGCCGCCGAGAGGG
CCGGAGTGCCCGCCTTCCTGGAAACCAGCGCCCCCAGGAACCTGCCCTTCTACGAGCGGCTGGGCTTTAC
CGTGACCGCCGACGTGGAGGTGCCAGAGGGCCCCAGGACCTGGTGCATGACCCGGAAGCCAGGCGCCTGA
GAATTGGGTACCTTTAAGACCAATGACTTACAAGGCAGCTGTAGATCTTAGCCACTTTTTAAAAGAAAAG
GGGGGACTGGAAGGGCTAATTCACTCCCAACGAAGACAAGATCTGCTTTTTGCTTGTACTGGGTCTCTCT
GGTTAGACCAGATCTGAGCCTGGGAGCTCTCTGGCTAACTAGGGAACCCACTGCTTAAGCCTCAATAAAG
CTTGCCTTGAGTGCTTCAAGTAGTGTGTGCCCGTCTGTTGTGTGACTCTGGTAACTAGAGATCCCTCAGA
CCCTTTTAGTCAGTGTGGAAAATCTCTAGCAGTAGTAGTTCATGTCATCTTATTATTCAGTATTTATAAC
TTGCAAAGAAATGAATATCAGAGAGTGAGAGGAACTTGTTTATTGCAGCTTATAATGGTTACAAATAAAG
CAATAGCATCACAAATTTCACAAATAAAGCATTTTTTTCACTGCATTCTAGTTGTGGTTTGTCCAAACTC
ATCAATGTATCTTATCATGTCTGGCTCTAGCTATCCCGCCCCTAACTCCGCCCATCCCGCCCCTAACTCC
GCCCAGTTCCGCCCATTCTCCGCCCCATGGCTGACTAATTTTTTTTATTTATGCAGAGGCCGAGGCCGCC
TCGGCCTCTGAGCTATTCCAGAAGTAGTGAGGAGGCTTTTTTGGAGGCCTAGGGACGTACCCAATTCGCC
CTATAGTGAGTCGTATTACGCGCGCTCACTGGCCGTCGTTTTACAACGTCGTGACTGGGAAAACCCTGGC
GTTACCCAACTTAATCGCCTTGCAGCACATCCCCCTTTCGCCAGCTGGCGTAATAGCGAAGAGGCCCGCA
CCGATCGCCCTTCCCAACAGTTGCGCAGCCTGAATGGCGAATGGG
[124 nt withheld, positions 5086-5209]
C
[91 nt withheld, positions 5211-5301]
A
[49 nt withheld, positions 5303-5351]
CCTTTGACGTTGGAGTCCACGTTCTTT
[37 nt withheld, positions 5379-5415]
ACCCTATCTCGGTCTATTCTTTTGATTTATAAGGGATTTTGCCGATTTCGGCCTATTGGTTAAAAAATGA
GCTGATTTAACAAAAATTTAACGCGAATTTTAACAAAATATTAACGCTTACAATTTAGGTGGCACTTTTC
GGGGAAATGTGCGCGGAACCCCTATTTGTTTATTTTTCTAAATACATTCAAATATGTATCCGCTCATGAG
ACAATAACCCTGATAAATGCTTCAATAATATTGAAAAAGGAAGAGTATGAGTATTCAACATTTCCGTGTC
GCCCTTATTCCCTTTTTTGCGGCATTTTGCCTTCCTGTTTTTGCTCACCCAGAAACGCTGGTGAAAGTAA
AAGATGCTGAAGATCAGTTGGGTGCACGAGTGGGTTACATCGAACTGGATCTCAACAGCGGTAAGATCCT
TGAGAGTTTTCGCCCCGAAGAACGTTTTCCAATGATGAGCACTTTTAAAGTTCTGCTATGTGGCGCGGTA
TTATCCCGTATTGACGCCGGGCAAGAGCAACTCGGTCGCCGCATACACTATTCTCAGAATGACTTGGTTG
AGTACTCACCAGTCACAGAAAAGCATCTTACGGATGGCATGACAGTAAGAGAATTATGCAGTGCTGCCAT
AACCATGAGTGATAACACTGCGGCCAACTTACTTCTGACAACGATCGGAGGACCGAAGGAGCTAACCGCT
TTTTTGCACAACATGGGGGATCATGTAACTCGCCTTGATCGTTGGGAACCGGAGCTGAATGAAGCCATAC
CAAACGACGAGCGTGACACCACGATGCCTGTAGCAATGGCAACAACGTTGCGCAAACTATTAACTGGCGA
ACTACTTACTCTAGCTTCCCGGCAACAATTAATAGACTGGATGGAGGCGGATAAAGTTGCAGGACCACTT
CTGCGCTCGGCCCTTCCGGCTGGCTGGTTTATTGCTGATAAATCTGGAGCCGGTGAGCGTGGGTCTCGCG
GTATCATTGCAGCACTGGGGCCAGATGGTAAGCCCTCCCGTATCGTAGTTATCTACACGACGGGGAGTCA
GGCAACTATGGATGAACGAAATAGACAGATCGCTGAGATAGGTGCCTCACTGATTAAGCATTGGTAACTG
TCAGACCAAGTTTACTCATATATACTTTAGATTGATTTAAAACTTCATTTTTAATTTAAAAGGATCTAGG
TGAAGATCCTTTTTGATAATCTCATGACCAAAATCCCTTAACGTGAGTTTTCGTTCCACTGAGCGTCAGA
CCCCGTAGAAAAGATCAAAGGATCTTCTTGAGATCCTTTTTTTCTGCGCGTAATCTGCTGCTTGCAAACA
AAAAAACCACCGCTACCAGCGGTGGTTTGTTTGCCGGATCAAGAGCTACCAACTCTTTTTCCGAAGGTAA
CTGGCTTCAGCAGAGCGCAGATACCAAATACTGTTCTTCTAGTGTAGCCGTAGTTAGGCCACCACTTCAA
GAACTCTGTAGCACCGCCTACATACCTCGCTCTGCTAATCCTGTTACCAGTGGCTGCTGCCAGTGGCGAT
AAGTCGTGTCTTACCGGGTTGGACTCAAGACGATAGTTACCGGATAAGGCGCAGCGGTCGGGCTGAACGG
GGGGTTCGTGCACACAGCCCAGCTTGGAGCGAACGACCTACACCGAACTGAGATACCTACAGCGTGAGCT
ATGAGAAAGCGCCACGCTTCCCGAAGGGAGAAAGGCGGACAGGTATCCGGTAAGCGGCAGGGTCGGAACA
GGAGAGCGCACGAGGGAGCTTCCAGGGGGAAACGCCTGGTATCTTTATAGTCCTGTCGGGTTTCGCCACC
TCTGACTTGAGCGTCGATTTTTGTGATGCTCGTCAGGGGGGCGGAGCCTATGGAAAAACGCCAGCAACGC
GGCCTTTTTACGGTTCCTGGCCTTTTGCTGGCCTTTTGCTCACATGTTCTTTCCTGCGTTATCCCCTGAT
TCTGTGGATAACCGTATTACCGCCTTTGAGTGAGCTGATACCGCTCGCCGCAGCCGAACGACCGAGCGCA
GCGAGTCAGTGAGCGAGGAAGCGGAAGAGCGCCCAATACGCAAACCGCCTCTCCCCGCGCGTTGGCCGAT
TCATTAATGCAGCTGGCACGACAGGTTTCCCGACTGGAAAGCGGGCAGTGAGCGCAACGCAATTAATGTG
AGTTAGCTCACTCATTAGGCACCCCAGGCTTTACACTTTATGCTTCCGGCTCGTATGTTGTGTGGAATTG
TGAGCGGATAACAATTTCACACAGGAAACAGCTATGACCATGATTACGCCAAGCGCGCAATTAACCCTCA
CTAAAGGGAACAAAAGCTGGAGCTGCAAGCTTAATGTAGTCTTATGCAATACTCTTGTAGTCTTGCAACA
TGGTAACGATGAGTTAGCAACATGCCTTACAAGGAGAGAAAAAGCACCGTGCATGCCGATTGGTGGAAGT
AAGGTGGTACGATCGTGCCTTATTAGGAAGGCAACAGACGGGTCTGACATGGATTGGACGAACCACTGAA
TTGCCGCATTGCAGAGATATTGTATTTAAGTGCCTAGCTCGATACATAAACGGGTCTCTCTGGTTAGACC
AGATCTGAGCCTGGGAGCTCTCTGGCTAACTAGGGAACCCACTGCTTAAGCCTCAATAAAGCTTGCCTTG
AGTGCTTCAAGTAGTGTGTGCCCGTCTGTTGTGTGACTCTGGTAACTAGAGATCCCTCAGACCCTTTTAG
TCAGTGTGGAAAATCTCTAGCAGTGGCGCCCGAACAGGGACTTGAAAGCGAAAGGGAAACCAGAGGAGCT
CTCTCGACGCAGGACTCGGCTTGCTGAAGCGCGCACGGCAAGAGGCGAGGGGCGGCGACTGGTGAGTACG
CCAAAAATTTTGACTAGCGGAGGCTAGAAGGAGAGAGATGGGTGCGAGAGCGTCAGTATTAAGCGGGGGA
GAATTAGATCGCGATGGGAAAAAATTCGGTTAAGGCCAGGGGGAAAGAAAAAATATAAATTAAAACATAT
AGTATGGGCAAGCAGGGAGCTAGAACGATTCGCAGTTAATCCTGGCCTGTTAGAAACATCAGAAGGCTGT
AGACAAATACTGGGACAGCTACAACCATCCCTTCAGACAGGATCAGAAGAACTTAGATCATTATATAATA
CAGTAGCAACCCTCTATTGTGTGCATCAAAGGATAGAGATAAAAGACACCAAGGAAGCTTTAGACAAGAT
AGAGGAAGAGCAAAACAAAAGTAAGACCACCGCACAGCAAGCGGCCGCTGATCTTCAGACCTGGAGGAGG
AGATATGAGGGACAATTGGAGAAGTGAATTATATAAATATAAAGTAGTAAAAATTGAACCATTAGGAGTA
GCACCCACCAAGGCAAAGAGAAGAGTGGTGCAGAGAGAAAAAAGAGCAGTGGGAATAGGAGCTTTGTTCC
TTGGGTTCTTGGGAGCAGCAGGAAGCACTATGGGCGCAGCGTCAATGACGCTGACGGTACAGGCCAGACA
ATTATTGTCTGGTATAGTGCAGCAGCAGAACAATTTGCTGAGGGCTATTGAGGCGCAACAGCATCTGTTG
CAACTCACAGTCTGGGGCATCAAGCAGCTCCAGGCAAGAATCCTGGCTGTGGAAAGATACCTAAAGGATC
AACAGCTCCTGGGGATTTGGGGTTGCTCTGGAAAACTCATTTGCACCACTGCTGTGCCTTGGAATGCTAG
TTGGAGTAATAAATCTCTGGAACAGATTTGGAATCACACGACCTGGATGGAGTGGGACAGAGAAATTAAC
AATTACACAAGCTTAATACACTCCTTAATTGAAGAATCGCAAAACCAGCAAGAAAAGAATGAACAAGAAT
TAGATAAATGGGCAAGTTTGTGGAATTGGTTTAACATAACAAATTGGCTGTGGTATATAAAATTATTCAT
AATGATAGTAGGAGGCTTGGTAGGTTTAAGAATAGTTTTTGCTGTACTTTCTATAGTGAATAGAGTTAGG
CAGGGATATTCACCATTATCGTTTCAGACCCACCTCCCAACCCCGAGGGGACCCGACAGGCCCGAAGGAA
TAGAAGAAGAAGGTGGAGAGAGAGACAGAGACAGATCCATTCGATTAGTGAACGGATCTCGACGGTATCG
ATCACGAGACTAGCCTCGAGCGGCCGCCCCCTTCACC
Features (pLannotate 1.2.2; 28 found; start..end, strand, type, name):
      1..241     +  promoter       U6 promoter: RNA polymerase III promoter for human U6 snRNA
    250..351     +  ncRNA          mir-204: Accession: RF00646 - microRNA mir-204
    408..525     +  misc_feature   cPPT/CTS: central polypurine tract and central termination sequence of HIV-1
    574..1084    +  promoter       hPGK promoter: human phosphoglycerate kinase 1 promoter
   1099..2739    +  CDS            LUCI_PHOPY: Experimental evidence at protein level: Swiss-Prot protein existence level 1. Produces green light with a wavelength of 562 nm. From Photinus pyralis (Common eastern firefly) (Lampyris pyralis).
   2824..3531    +  CDS            mCherry: mCherry is a basic (constitutively fluorescent) red fluorescent protein published in 2004, derived from Discosoma sp.. It is reported to be a very rapidly-maturing monomer with low acid sensitivity.
   3601..4197    +  CDS            pac: PUAC_STRAD - Protein predicted: Swiss-Prot protein existence level 4. Detoxification of puromycin. From Streptomyces alboniger.
   4208..4276    +  CDS            nef (fragment): NEF_HV1Z2 - Experimental evidence at protein level: Swiss-Prot protein existence level 1. Extracellular Nef protein targets CD4(+) T-lymphocytes for apoptosis by interacting with CXCR4 surface receptors. From Human immunodeficiency virus type 1 group M subtype D (isolate Z2/CDC-Z34) (HIV-1).
   4278..4511    +  LTR            3' LTR (ΔU3): self-inactivating 3' long terminal repeat (LTR) from HIV-1
   4583..4704    +  polyA_signal   SV40 poly(A) signal: SV40 polyadenylation signal
   4744..4879    +  rep_origin     SV40 ori: SV40 origin of replication
   4900..4918    -  promoter       T7 promoter: promoter for bacteriophage T7 RNA polymerase
   4926..5081    +  CDS            lacZα (fragment): LacZα fragment of β-galactosidase; lacZ fragment
   5086..5514    +  rep_origin     f1 ori (sequence partly withheld): f1 bacteriophage origin of replication; arrow indicates direction of (+) strand synthesis
   5567..5671    +  promoter       AmpR promoter: bla
   5672..6532    +  CDS            AmpR: β-lactamase; bla; confers resistance to ampicillin, carbenicillin, and related antibiotics
   6703..7291    +  rep_origin     ori: high-copy-number ColE1/pMB1/pBR322/pUC origin of replication
   7474..7566    +  CDS            lacI (fragment): lac repressor; lacI; The lac repressor binds to the lac operator to inhibit transcription in E. coli. This inhibition can be relieved by adding lactose or isopropyl-β-D-thiogalactopyranoside (IPTG).
   7579..7600    +  protein_bind   CAP binding site: CAP binding activates transcription in the presence of cAMP. E. coli catabolite activator protein
   7615..7645    +  promoter       lac promoter: promoter for the E. coli lac operon
   7653..7669    +  protein_bind   lac operator: The lac repressor binds to the lac operator to inhibit transcription in E. coli. This inhibition can be relieved by adding lactose or isopropyl-β-D-thiogalactopyranoside (IPTG). lac repressor encoded by lacI
   7714..7732    +  promoter       T3 promoter: promoter for bacteriophage T3 RNA polymerase
   7760..7986    +  promoter       RSV promoter: Rous sarcoma virus enhancer/promoter
   7987..8167    +  LTR            5' LTR (truncated): truncated 5' long terminal repeat (LTR) from HIV-1
   8214..8339    +  misc_feature   HIV-1 Ψ: packaging signal of human immunodeficiency virus type 1
   8323..8686    +  CDS            HIV-1 gag (fragment): gag protein from human immunodeficiency virus 1; gag
   8832..9065    +  misc_feature   RRE: The Rev response element (RRE) of HIV-1 allows for Rev-dependent mRNA export from the nucleus to the cytoplasm.
   9433..9533    +  CDS            Rev (fragment): human immunodeficiency virus 1 (HIV-1) Rev protein; rev; enhances nuclear export of unspliced and incompletely spliced viral mRNAs
