[The description below was written by a language model from this plasmid's Addgene catalogue record and pLannotate feature annotations shown in this document.]
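Description:
PLKO-mcherry-luc-puro-miR-211 is a third-generation-style, self-inactivating HIV-1 lentiviral vector built on a modified pLKO backbone and designed to deliver microRNA miR-211 to mammalian cells together with reporters and a drug marker. The viral genome is transcribed from an RSV promoter fused to a truncated 5' LTR and carries the Ψ packaging signal with adjoining gag fragment, the Rev response element for Rev-dependent nuclear export, and a cPPT/CTS element. It ends in a ΔU3 3' LTR, which inactivates LTR promoter activity after integration. An SV40 poly(A) signal and SV40 origin lie outside the LTR. In bacteria the plasmid is maintained through a ColE1/pUC-type origin and ampicillin resistance (AmpR). The catalogue lists it as low copy and grown in a recombination-deficient strain, as is usual for LTR-containing vectors. An f1 origin and remnants of the lac region are also present.

The payload consists of two units. A human U6 RNA polymerase III promoter drives the 116 bp miR-211 insert, cloned between AgeI and EcoRI. The automated annotation labels this region as the mir-204 family, which is the RNA family model that matched the insert. Downstream, a human PGK promoter precedes firefly luciferase, mCherry and the puromycin N-acetyltransferase gene in the same orientation. The record does not annotate the short sequences linking these three coding regions, so how they are co-expressed is not stated. This arrangement allows transduced cells to be selected with puromycin, identified by red fluorescence, and followed by bioluminescence. The associated publication concerns the tumour-suppressive role of intronic miR-211 in melanoma, consistent with use for stable miR-211 expression in trackable cells.
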