Addgene plasmid #29784: PLKO-mcherry-luc-puro-miR-211
Depositing lab: Carl Novina. Depositing organization: Dana-Farber Cancer Institute. Publication: Intronic miR-211 assumes the tumor suppressive function of its host gene in melanoma. Levy C, Khaled M, Iliopoulos D, Janas MM, Schubert S, Pinner S, Chen PH, Li S, Fletcher AL, Yokoyama S, Scott KL, Garraway LA, Song JS, Granter SR, Turley SJ, Fisher DE, Novina CD. Mol Cell. 2010 Dec 10. 40(5):841-9. 10.1016/j.molcel.2010.11.020 PubMed 21109473.
Backbone
  Vector backbone: PLKO (modified)
  Backbone size w/o insert (bp): 9469
  Vector type: Mammalian Expression, Lentiviral, RNAi
  Selectable markers: Puromycin
Growth in bacteria
  Bacterial resistance: Ampicillin, 100 μg/mL
  Growth temperature: 37°C
  Growth strain: Stbl3
  Growth instructions: Stabl3
  Copy number: Low Copy
Gene/Insert
  Gene/Insert name: miR-211
  Insert size (bp): 116
  Cloning method: Restriction Enzyme; 5′ cloning site AgeI (not destroyed); 3′ cloning site EcoRI (not destroyed)
  Sequencing primers: 5′ ccgagggcctatttcccatgattcc
Terms and licenses: Academic/Nonprofit Terms; Industry Terms: Not Available to Industry
How to cite: PLKO-mcherry-luc-puro-miR-211 was a gift from Carl Novina (Addgene plasmid # 29784 ; http://n2t.net/addgene:29784 ; RRID:Addgene_29784)
