>Addgene plasmid #29784 | PLKO-mcherry-luc-puro-miR-211 | addgene partial sequence | sequence record 35080 | 29784 with hU6-F
CAGGCTGTTAGAGAGATAATTGGAATTAATTTGACTGTAAACACAAAGATATTAGTACAAAATACGTGAC
GTAGAAAGTAATAATTTCTTGGGTAGTTTGCAGTTTTAAAATTATGTTTTAAAATGGACTATCATATGCT
TACCGTAACTTGAAAGTATTTCGATTTCTTGGCTTTATATATCTTGTGGAAAGGACGAAACACCGGTCAC
CTGGCCATGTGACTTGTGGGCTTCCCTTTGTCATCCTTCGCCTAGGGCTCTGAGCAGGGCAGGGACAGCA
AAGGGGTGCTCAGTTGTCACTTCCCACAGCACGGAGTTTTTGAATTCTCGACCTCGAGACAAATGGCAGT
ATTCATCCACAATTTTAAAAGAAAAGGGGGGATTGGGGGGTACAGTGCAGGGGAAAGAATAGTAGACATA
ATAGCAACAGACATACAAACTAAAGAATTACAAAAACAAATTACAAAAATTCAAAATTTTCGGGTTTATT
ACAGGGACAGCAGAGATCCACTTTGGCCGCGGCTCGAGGGGGTTGGGGTTGCGCCTTTTCCAAGGCAGCC
CTGGGTTTGCGCAGGGACGCGGCTGCTCTGGGCGTGGTTCCGGGAAACGCAGCGGCGCCGACCCTGGGTC
TCGCACATTCTTCACGTCCGTTCGCAGCGTCACCCGGATCTTCGCCGCTACCCTTGTGGGCCCCCCGGCG
ACGCTTCCTGCTCCGCCCCTAAGTCGGGAAGGTTCCTTGCGGTTCGCGGCGTGCCGGGACGTGACAAACG
GAAGCCGCACGTCTCACTAGTACCCTCGCAGACGGACAGCGCCAGGGAGCAATGGCAGCGCGCCGACCGC
GATGGGCTGTGGCCAATAGCGGCTGCTCAGC
