>Addgene plasmid #29784 | PLKO-mcherry-luc-puro-miR-211 | addgene partial sequence | sequence record 35081 | 29784 with mCherry-R
CCTCGCCCTCGATCTCGAACTCGTGGCCGTTCACGCTGCCTTCCATGTGCACCTTGAACCGCATAAACTC
TTTGATGATGGCCATGTTGTCCTCTTCGCCCTTGGACACCATTTCGAAAGGGCCAGGGTTGCTCTCCACG
TCGCCGGCCAGCTTCAGCAGGGCGTAGTTGGTGCACTGGCCGGAGCCCACGGCGATCTTGCCGCCCTTCT
TGGCCTTAATCAGGATCTCCCGGATCTTCCGGGCGTCCAGCTTGCCGGTCAGGCCCTTGGGCACCTCGTC
CACAAACACGACGCCGCCTCTCAGCTTCTTGGCGGTGGTCACCTGGCTGGCCACGTAGTCCACGATTTCT
TTCTCGGTCATGGTTTTGCCATGTTCGAGGACCACCACGGCGGCAGGCAGCTCGCCGGCGTCATCGTCGG
GCAGGCCGGCCACCCCGGCGTCGAAGATGTTGGGGTGCTGCAGCAGGATGCTTTCCAGCTCGGCTGGGGC
CACCTGGTAGCCCTTGTACTTGATCAGGCTCTTCAGCCGGTCCACGATGAAGAAGTGCTCGTCCTCGTCC
CAGTAGGCGATGTCGCCGCTGTGCAGCCAGCCGTCCTTGTCAATCAGGGCGTTGGTGGCCTCGGGGTTGT
TCACGTAGCCGCTCATGATCATGGGGCCCCTCACGCACAGCTCGCCCCGCTGGTTCACGCCCAGGGTCTT
GCCGGTGTCCAGGTCCACCACCTTGGCCTCGAAGAAAGGCACCACCTTGCCCACGGCGCCAGGCTTGTCG
TCGCCCTCGGGGGTGATCAGAATGGCGCTT
